>Addgene plasmid #59632 | pSicoR-MED19i1 | depositor partial sequence | sequence record 93309 | pSicoR-MED19i1 sequence 63 bps
TGCAGTAGCTCTTTCAATCCTATCTTCTAGAGAGATAGGATTGAAAGAGCTACTGCTTTTTTC
