>Addgene plasmid #59632 | pSicoR-MED19i1 | addgene partial sequence | sequence record 96903 | WPRE-R 5'-CATAGCGTAAAAGGAGCAACA-3'
AATTTTGTAATCCAGAGGTTGATTATCGATAAGCTTGATATCGAATTGTACCTAGTGGAACCGGAACCCT
TAAACATGTATAACTTCGTATAATGTATGCTATACGAAGTTATTAGGTCCCTCGACGAATTCCTACTTGT
ACAGCTCGTCCATGCCGAGAGTGATCCCGGCGGCGGTCACGAACTCCAGCAGGACCATGTGATCGCGCTT
CTCGTTGGGGTCTTTGCTCAGGGCGGACTGGGTGCTCAGGTAGTGGTTGTCGGGCAGCAGCACGGGGCCG
TCGCCGATGGGGGTGTTCTGCTGGTAGTGGTCGGCGAGCTGCACGCTGCCGTCCTCGATGTTGTGGCGGA
TCTTGAAGTTCACCTTGATGCCGTTCTTCTGCTTGTCGGCCATGATATAGACGTTGTGGCTGTTGTAGTT
GTACTCCAGCTTGTGCCCCAGGATGTTGCCGTCCTCCTTGAAGTC
