>Addgene plasmid #59632 | pSicoR-MED19i1 | addgene partial sequence | sequence record 97382 | pLLU-5 5'-cacagacttgtgggagaagc-3'
GCATATAATATTTCCTAGTAACTATAGAGGCTTAATGTGCGATAAAAGACAGATAATCTGTTCTTTTTAA
TACTAGCTACATTTTACATGATAGGCTTGGATTTCTATAACTTCGTATAGCATACATTATACGAAGTTAT
AAACAGCACAAAAGGAAACTCACCCTAACTGTAAAGTAATTGTGTGTTTTGAGACTATAAATATCCCTTG
GAGAAAAGCCTTGTTTGCAGTAGCTCTTTCAATCCTATCTTCTAGAGAGATAGGATTGAAAGAGCTACTG
CTTTTTTCTCGAGTACTAGGATCCATTAGGCGGCCGCGTGGATAACCGTATTACCGCCATGCATTAGTTA
TTAATAGTAATCAATTACGGGGTCATTAGTTCATAGCCCATATATGGAGTTCCGCGTTACATAACTTACG
GTAAATGGCCCGCCTGGCTGACCGCCCAACGACCCCCGCCCATTGACGTCAATAATGACGTATGTTCCCA
TAGTAACGCCAATAGGGACTTTCCATTGACGTCAATGGG
