[The description below was written by a language model from this plasmid's Addgene catalogue record.]
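Description:
pSicoR-MED19i1 is an RNA interference plasmid built on the pSicoR backbone and catalogued as a mammalian expression/RNAi vector. It carries a short hairpin RNA directed against human MED19, a subunit of the Mediator transcriptional coactivator complex. The hairpin is placed under a U6 promoter, an RNA polymerase III promoter commonly used for shRNAs because it produces short, defined transcripts that the cell's RNAi machinery processes into siRNAs. The sequencing primer named in the record suggests the mouse form of U6. The hairpin was inserted by restriction cloning between HpaI and XhoI sites; the HpaI site was destroyed in the process, while the XhoI site remains. The "i1" suffix suggests this is one of several hairpins against the same gene, although the record does not say so.

In bacteria the plasmid is maintained at high copy number under ampicillin selection. The listed host strain is Stbl3, a recombination-deficient strain typically chosen for constructs with repeated sequences such as viral long terminal repeats. This fits the general identity of pSicoR as a lentiviral backbone designed for Cre-regulatable knockdown. However, no feature table is supplied, so the record does not document LTRs, packaging elements, loxP sites, or any reporter or mammalian selection marker in this particular plasmid.

The stated purpose is expression of an shRNA against human MED19. The associated study was a systematic search for barriers to human induced pluripotent stem cell generation, so the construct was presumably used to knock down MED19 and assess its effect on reprogramming.
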