Addgene plasmid #59632: pSicoR-MED19i1
Purpose: Expression of shRNA against human MED19
Depositing lab: Miguel Ramalho-Santos. Depositing organization: University of California, San Francisco (UCSF). Publication: Systematic Identification of Barriers to Human iPSC Generation. Qin H, Diaz A, Blouin L, Lebbink RJ, Patena W, Tanbun P, LeProust EM, McManus MT, Song JS, Ramalho-Santos M. Cell. 2014 Jul 17;158(2):449-61. doi: 10.1016/j.cell.2014.05.040. PubMed 25036638.
Backbone
  Vector backbone: pSicoR
  Vector type: Mammalian Expression, RNAi
Growth in bacteria
  Bacterial resistance: Ampicillin, 100 μg/mL
  Growth temperature: 37°C
  Growth strain: Stbl3
  Copy number: High Copy
Gene/Insert
  Gene/Insert name: MED19
  gRNA/shRNA sequence: MED19
  Species: H. sapiens (human)
  Entrez Gene: MED19 (a.k.a. DT2P1G7, LCMR1, MED19AS)
  Promoter: U6
  Cloning method: Restriction Enzyme; 5′ cloning site HpaI (destroyed during cloning); 3′ cloning site XhoI (not destroyed)
  Sequencing primers: 5′ mU6-F
Terms and licenses: Academic/Nonprofit Terms; Industry Terms: Not Available to Industry
How to cite: pSicoR-MED19i1 was a gift from Miguel Ramalho-Santos (Addgene plasmid # 59632 ; http://n2t.net/addgene:59632 ; RRID:Addgene_59632)
